Addgene plasmid #31254: pGEX-4T HHARI RBR
Depositing lab: Rachel Klevit. Depositing organization: University of Washington. Publication: UBCH7 reactivity profile reveals parkin and HHARI to be RING/HECT hybrids. Wenzel DM, Lissounov A, Brzovic PS, Klevit RE. Nature. 2011 Jun 2;474(7349):105-8. doi: 10.1038/nature09966. Epub 2011 May 1. PubMed 21532592.
Backbone
  Vector backbone: pGEX-4T2
  Backbone size w/o insert (bp): 5000
  Vector type: Bacterial Expression
Growth in bacteria
  Bacterial resistance: Ampicillin, 100 μg/mL
  Growth temperature: 37°C
  Growth strain: DH5alpha
  Copy number: Unknown
Gene/Insert
  Gene/Insert name: Human Homologue of Ariadne (HHARI) (alt name: ARI-1)
  Species: H. sapiens (human)
  Insert size (bp): 660
  Mutation: RBR domain residues 177-395
  Entrez Gene: ARIH1 (a.k.a. ARI, HARI, HHARI, UBCH7BP)
  Tag / fusion protein: GST (N terminal on backbone)
  Cloning method: Restriction Enzyme
  Sequencing primers: 5′ GST sequencing primer
Resource information
  A portion of this plasmid was derived from a plasmid made by: The lab of Katherine Borden
Terms and licenses: Academic/Nonprofit Terms; Industry Terms: Not Available to Industry
Depositor comments: Capili AD, Edghill EL, Wu, K and Borden KL (2004)Structure of the C-terminal RING Finger from a RING-IBR-RING/TRIAD Motif Reveals a Novel Zinc-binding Domain Distinct from a RING. J. Mol. Bio. 340:1117-29.
How to cite: pGEX-4T HHARI RBR was a gift from Rachel Klevit (Addgene plasmid # 31254 ; http://n2t.net/addgene:31254 ; RRID:Addgene_31254)
