[The description below was written by a language model from this plasmid's Addgene catalogue record.]
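Description:
pGEX-4T HHARI RBR is a bacterial expression plasmid built on the pGEX-4T2 backbone (about 5 kb without insert) for producing a fragment of the human E3 ubiquitin ligase HHARI (Human Homologue of Ariadne, gene ARIH1, also called ARI-1) as a glutathione S-transferase fusion. It is propagated in E. coli under ampicillin selection. The record lists the copy number as unknown and provides no feature table, so the origin of replication and promoter are not explicitly stated. Vectors of the pGEX-4T series generally drive expression from an IPTG-inducible tac promoter and place a thrombin cleavage site between GST and the cloned protein.

The insert is roughly 660 bp and encodes only the RBR (RING-in-between-RING, also known as TRIAD) region of HHARI, residues 177-395, rather than the full-length protein. It was introduced by restriction enzyme cloning downstream of the backbone-encoded GST, so the tag sits at the N terminus of the fusion. This allows affinity purification of the recombinant domain on glutathione resin. Part of the plasmid derives from an earlier construct made by another laboratory in the course of structural work on the C-terminal RING finger of this motif.

The associated study examined the reactivity of the E2 enzyme UBCH7 and concluded that parkin and HHARI act as RING/HECT hybrid ligases. This indicates that the construct serves as a source of purified HHARI RBR domain for in vitro biochemical studies of ubiquitin transfer. Distribution is limited to academic and nonprofit users.
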