>Addgene plasmid #31254 | pGEX-4T HHARI RBR | addgene partial sequence | sequence record 36110 | pGEX-5 5'-GGGCTGGCAAGCCACGTTTGGTG-3'
TCTGGTTCCGCGTGGATCCACAAGGTCATCAGCACAGGATATGCCTTGTCAGATCTGCTACTTGAACTAC
CCTAACTCGTATTTCACTGGCCTTGAATGTGGACATAAGTTTTGTATGCAGTGCTGGAGTGAATATTTAA
CTACCAAAATAATGGAAGAAGGCATGGGTCAGACTATTTCGTGTCCTGCTCATGGTTGTGATATCTTAGT
GGATGACAACACAGTTATGCGCCTGATCACAGATTCAAAAGTTAAATTAAAGTATCAGCATTTAATAACA
AATAGCTTTGTAGAGTGCAATCGACTGTTAAAGTGGTGTCCTGCCCCAGATTGCCACCATGTTGTTAAAG
TCCAATATCCTGATGCTAAACCTGTTCGCTGCAAATGTGGGCGCCAATTTTGCTTTAACTGTGGAGAAAA
TTGGCATGATCCTGTTAAATGTAAGTGGTTAAAGAAATGGATTAAAAAGTGTGATGATGACAGTGAAACC
TCCAATTGGATTGCAGCCAACACAAAGGAATGTCCCAAATGCCATGTCACAATTGAGAAGGATGGTGGTT
GTAATCACATGGTCTGTCGTAACCAGAATTGTAAAGCAGAGTTTTGCTGGGTGTGTCTTGGCCCATGGGA
ACCACATGGATCTGCCTGGTACAACTGTAACCGCTATAATGAAGATTAATTCCCGGGTCGACTCGAGCGG
CCGCATCGTGACTGACTGACGATCTGCCTCGCGCGTTTCGGTGATGACGGTGAAAACCTCTGACACATGC
AGCTCCCGGAGACGGTCACAGCTTGTCTGTAAGCGGATGCCGGGAGCAGACAAGCCCGTCAGGGCGCGTC
A
